Addgene plasmid #88868: SFTPB Promoter reporter
Purpose: Surfactant Protein B Gene Promoter Reporter
Depositing lab: David Mu. Publication: Occludin is a direct target of thyroid transcription factor-1 (TTF-1/NKX2-1). Runkle EA, Rice SJ, Qi J, Masser D, Antonetti DA, Winslow MM, Mu D. J Biol Chem. 2012 Aug 17;287(34):28790-801. doi: 10.1074/jbc.M112.367987. Epub 2012 Jul 2. PubMed 22761434.
Backbone
  Vector backbone: pGL4.10
  Backbone manufacturer: Promega
  Vector type: Luciferase
Growth in bacteria
  Bacterial resistance: Ampicillin, 100 μg/mL
  Growth temperature: 37°C
  Growth strain: DH5alpha
  Copy number: Unknown
Gene/Insert
  Gene/Insert name: Surfactant protein B gene promoter (alt names: SFTPB; SPB)
  Species: H. sapiens (human)
  Insert size (bp): 970
  GenBank ID: NM_000542.3
  Entrez Gene: SFTPB (a.k.a. PSP-B, SFTB3, SFTP3, SMDP1, SP-B)
Terms and licenses: Academic/Nonprofit Terms; Industry Terms: Not Available to Industry
How to cite: SFTPB Promoter reporter was a gift from David Mu (Addgene plasmid # 88868 ; http://n2t.net/addgene:88868 ; RRID:Addgene_88868)
