[The description below was written by a language model from this plasmid's Addgene catalogue record and pLannotate feature annotations shown in this document.]
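Description:
SFTPB Promoter reporter is a firefly luciferase reporter plasmid built on Promega's pGL4.10 backbone, a promoterless vector designed for testing the transcriptional activity of cloned regulatory DNA in transfected mammalian cells. It is propagated in E. coli through a high-copy ColE1/pUC-type origin and selected with ampicillin via the β-lactamase (AmpR) gene. The sequenced plasmid is about 5.2 kb.

The insert is a roughly 970 bp fragment of the human surfactant protein B (SFTPB) gene promoter, placed upstream of the synthetic luc2 luciferase coding sequence, so that light output reflects the activity of the SFTPB regulatory region. The annotation detects a short stretch matching the start of the SFTPB protein-coding sequence a few hundred bases upstream of luc2, suggesting that the cloned fragment extends past the transcription start into the first coding portion of the gene, although the record does not define the exact promoter boundaries. Upstream of the insert lie a synthetic poly(A) signal and an RNA polymerase II transcriptional pause site from the human α2 globin gene, which together reduce background from spurious read-through transcription originating in the backbone. Luciferase transcripts are terminated by an SV40 polyadenylation signal. The small large T antigen and tetracycline resistance fragments flagged nearby are backbone remnants rather than functional genes.

The associated publication concerns direct transcriptional targets of thyroid transcription factor-1 (TTF-1/NKX2-1). The record does not say how this plasmid was used there, but it is suited to measuring SFTPB promoter activity in luciferase assays.
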