Features (pLannotate 1.2.2; 10 found; start..end, strand, type, name):
    828..949     -  polyA_signal   SV40 poly(A) signal: SV40 polyadenylation signal
    972..1040    -  CDS            large T antigen (fragment): large T antigen from SV40 (simian virus 40)
   1056..1188    +  CDS            TcR (fragment): tetracycline efflux protein; tet; confers resistance to tetracycline
   1368..1956    -  rep_origin     ori: high-copy-number ColE1/pMB1/pBR322/pUC origin of replication
   2156..3016    -  CDS            AmpR: β-lactamase confers resistance to ampicillin, carbenicillin, and related antibiotics
   3017..3058    -  promoter       AmpR promoter (fragment): bla
   3121..3169    +  polyA_signal   poly(A) signal: synthetic polyadenylation signal
   3183..3274    +  misc_feature   pause site: RNA polymerase II transcriptional pause signal from the human α2 globin gene
   4015..4080    +  CDS            SFTPB (fragment): PSPB_HUMAN - Also known as SFTP3. Experimental evidence at protein level: Swiss-Prot protein existence level 1. Pulmonary surfactant-associated proteins promote alveolar stability by lowering the surface tension at the air-liquid interface in the peripheral air spaces. SP-B increases the collapse pressure of palmitic acid to nearly 70 millinewtons per meter. From Homo sapiens (Human).
   4327..784     +  CDS            luciferase (across the origin): firefly luciferase synthetic luc2 version of the luciferase gene
>Addgene plasmid #88868 | SFTPB Promoter reporter | addgene full sequence | sequence record 178631 | Addgene NGS Result
ACTATTTAGCTTCTTCGCTAAGAGCACTCTCATCGACAAGTACGACCTAAGCAACTTGCACGAGATCGCC
AGCGGCGGGGCGCCGCTCAGCAAGGAGGTAGGTGAGGCCGTGGCCAAACGCTTCCACCTACCAGGCATCC
GCCAGGGCTACGGCCTGACAGAAACAACCAGCGCCATTCTGATCACCCCCGAAGGGGACGACAAGCCTGG
CGCAGTAGGCAAGGTGGTGCCCTTCTTCGAGGCTAAGGTGGTGGACTTGGACACCGGTAAGACACTGGGT
GTGAACCAGCGCGGCGAGCTGTGCGTCCGTGGCCCCATGATCATGAGCGGCTACGTTAACAACCCCGAGG
CTACAAACGCTCTCATCGACAAGGACGGCTGGCTGCACAGCGGCGACATCGCCTACTGGGACGAGGACGA
GCACTTCTTCATCGTGGACCGGCTGAAGAGCCTGATCAAATACAAGGGCTACCAGGTAGCCCCAGCCGAA
CTGGAGAGCATCCTGCTGCAACACCCCAACATCTTCGACGCCGGGGTCGCCGGCCTGCCCGACGACGATG
CCGGCGAGCTGCCCGCCGCAGTCGTCGTGCTGGAACACGGTAAAACCATGACCGAGAAGGAGATCGTGGA
CTATGTGGCCAGCCAGGTTACAACCGCCAAGAAGCTGCGCGGTGGTGTTGTGTTCGTGGACGAGGTGCCT
AAAGGACTGACCGGCAAGTTGGACGCCCGCAAGATCCGCGAGATTCTCATTAAGGCCAAGAAGGGCGGCA
AGATCGCCGTGTAATAATTCTAGAGTCGGGGCGGCCGGCCGCTTCGAGCAGACATGATAAGATACATTGA
TGAGTTTGGACAAACCACAACTAGAATGCAGTGAAAAAAATGCTTTATTTGTGAAATTTGTGATGCTATT
GCTTTATTTGTAACCATTATAAGCTGCAATAAACAAGTTAACAACAACAATTGCATTCATTTTATGTTTC
AGGTTCAGGGGGAGGTGTGGGAGGTTTTTTAAAGCAAGTAAAACCTCTACAAATGTGGTAAAATCGATAA
GGATCCGTCGACCGATGCCCTTGAGAGCCTTCAACCCAGTCAGCTCCTTCCGGTGGGCGCGGGGCATGAC
TATCGTCGCCGCACTTATGACTGTCTTCTTTATCATGCAACTCGTAGGACAGGTGCCGGCAGCGCTCTTC
CGCTTCCTCGCTCACTGACTCGCTGCGCTCGGTCGTTCGGCTGCGGCGAGCGGTATCAGCTCACTCAAAG
GCGGTAATACGGTTATCCACAGAATCAGGGGATAACGCAGGAAAGAACATGTGAGCAAAAGGCCAGCAAA
AGGCCAGGAACCGTAAAAAGGCCGCGTTGCTGGCGTTTTTCCATAGGCTCCGCCCCCCTGACGAGCATCA
CAAAAATCGACGCTCAAGTCAGAGGTGGCGAAACCCGACAGGACTATAAAGATACCAGGCGTTTCCCCCT
GGAAGCTCCCTCGTGCGCTCTCCTGTTCCGACCCTGCCGCTTACCGGATACCTGTCCGCCTTTCTCCCTT
CGGGAAGCGTGGCGCTTTCTCATAGCTCACGCTGTAGGTATCTCAGTTCGGTGTAGGTCGTTCGCTCCAA
GCTGGGCTGTGTGCACGAACCCCCCGTTCAGCCCGACCGCTGCGCCTTATCCGGTAACTATCGTCTTGAG
TCCAACCCGGTAAGACACGACTTATCGCCACTGGCAGCAGCCACTGGTAACAGGATTAGCAGAGCGAGGT
ATGTAGGCGGTGCTACAGAGTTCTTGAAGTGGTGGCCTAACTACGGCTACACTAGAAGAACAGTATTTGG
TATCTGCGCTCTGCTGAAGCCAGTTACCTTCGGAAAAAGAGTTGGTAGCTCTTGATCCGGCAAACAAACC
ACCGCTGGTAGCGGTGGTTTTTTTGTTTGCAAGCAGCAGATTACGCGCAGAAAAAAAGGATCTCAAGAAG
ATCCTTTGATCTTTTCTACGGGGTCTGACGCTCAGTGGAACGAAAACTCACGTTAAGGGATTTTGGTCAT
GAGATTATCAAAAAGGATCTTCACCTAGATCCTTTTAAATTAAAAATGAAGTTTTAAATCAATCTAAAGT
ATATATGAGTAAACTTGGTCTGACAGCGGCCGCAAATGCTAAACCACTGCAGTGGTTACCAGTGCTTGAT
CAGTGAGGCACCGATCTCAGCGATCTGCCTATTTCGTTCGTCCATAGTGGCCTGACTCCCCGTCGTGTAG
ATCACTACGATTCGTGAGGGCTTACCATCAGGCCCCAGCGCAGCAATGATGCCGCGAGAGCCGCGTTCAC
CGGCCCCCGATTTGTCAGCAATGAACCAGCCAGCAGGGAGGGCCGAGCGAAGAAGTGGTCCTGCTACTTT
GTCCGCCTCCATCCAGTCTATGAGCTGCTGTCGTGATGCTAGAGTAAGAAGTTCGCCAGTGAGTAGTTTC
CGAAGAGTTGTGGCCATTGCTACTGGCATCGTGGTATCACGCTCGTCGTTCGGTATGGCTTCGTTCAACT
CTGGTTCCCAGCGGTCAAGCCGGGTCACATGATCACCCATATTATGAAGAAATGCAGTCAGCTCCTTAGG
GCCTCCGATCGTTGTCAGAAGTAAGTTGGCCGCGGTGTTGTCGCTCATGGTAATGGCAGCACTACACAAT
TCTCTTACCGTCATGCCATCCGTAAGATGCTTTTCCGTGACCGGCGAGTACTCAACCAAGTCGTTTTGTG
AGTAGTGTATACGGCGACCAAGCTGCTCTTGCCCGGCGTCTATACGGGACAACACCGCGCCACATAGCAG
TACTTTGAAAGTGCTCATCATCGGGAATCGTTCTTCGGGGCGGAAAGACTCAAGGATCTTGCCGCTATTG
AGATCCAGTTCGATATAGCCCACTCTTGCACCCAGTTGATCTTCAGCATCTTTTACTTTCACCAGCGTTT
CGGGGTGTGCAAAAACAGGCAAGCAAAATGCCGCAAAGAAGGGAATGAGTGCGACACGAAAATGTTGGAT
GCTCATACTCGTCCTTTTTCAATATTATTGAAGCATTTATCAGGGTTACTAGTACGTCTCTCAAGGATAA
GTAAGTAATATTAAGGTACGGGAGGTATTGGACAGGCCGCAATAAAATATCTTTATTTTCATTACATCTG
TGTGTTGGTTTTTTGTGTGAATCGATAGTACTAACATACGCTCTCCATCAAAACAAAACGAAACAAAACA
AACTAGCAAAATAGGCTGTCCCCAGTGCAAGTGCAGGTGCCAGAACATTTCTCTGGCCTAACTGGCCGGT
ACCTGAGCTCTTCTTTCTGCTGAACCATCGCAGCTATGCCCCAGCCCCTACCCTGGAGGGGTCCCCAGGG
GCCATGGGCAGCACCTCCTGTATAGGGCTGTCTGGGAGCCACTCCAGGGCCACAGAAATCTTGTCTCTGA
CTCAGGGTATTTTGTTTTCTGTTTTGTGTAAATGCTCTTCTGACTAATGCAAACCATGTGTCCATAGAAC
CAGAAGATTTTTCCAGGGGAAAAGGTAAGGAGGTGGTGAGAGTGTCCTGGGTCTGCCCTTCCAGGGCTTG
CCCTGGGTTAAGAGCCAGGCAGGAAGCTCTCAAGAGCATTGCTCAAGAGTAGAGGGGGCCTGGGAGGCCC
AGGGAGGGGATGGGAGGGGAACACCCAGGCTGCCCCCAACCAGATGCCCTCCACCCTCCTCAACCTCCCT
CCCACGGCCTGGAGAGGTGGGACCAGGTATGGAGGCTTGAGAGCCCCTGGTTGGAGGAAGCCACAAGTCC
AGGAACATGGGAGTCTGGGCAGGGGGCAAAGGAGGCAGGAACAGGCCATCAGCCAGGACAGGTGGTAAGG
CAGGCAGGAGTGTTCCTGCTGGGAAAAGGTGGGATCAAGCACCTGGAGGGCTCTTCAGAGCAAAGACAAA
CACTGAGGTCGCTGCCACTCCTACAGAGCCCCCACGCCCCGCCCAGCTATAAGGGGCCATGCCCCAAGCA
GGGTACCCAGGCTGCAGAGGTGCCATGGCTGAGTCACACCTGCTGCAGTGGCTGCTGCTGCTGCTGCCCA
CGCTCTGTGGCCCAGGCACTGGTGAGTCTCCCCCAGCCTCCCCTCTCCTAGGCAGCTCCACCACTCACTG
AGCACTGCTTTGTGCTAGGCATTAACCCAAGTCTGTCCTCATTTTAAAGACAAGGCAGCTGGGGTTCAGA
GAGGGTTCAGAGCTTATCCAAGGTCACACAGCTGGCGGGTCCAGGAGCAGGTGGAACCCAGAGCTGTCTG
ACAGATCTGGCCTCGGCGGCCAAGCTTGGCAATCCGGTACTGTTGGTAAAGCCACCATGGAAGATGCCAA
AAACATTAAGAAGGGCCCAGCGCCATTCTACCCACTCGAAGACGGGACCGCCGGCGAGCAGCTGCACAAA
GCCATGAAGCGCTACGCCCTGGTGCCCGGCACCATCGCCTTTACCGACGCACATATCGAGGTGGACATTA
CCTACGCCGAGTACTTCGAGATGAGCGTTCGGCTGGCAGAAGCTATGAAGCGCTATGGGCTGAATACAAA
CCATCGGATCGTGGTGTGCAGCGAGAATAGCTTGCAGTTCTTCATGCCCGTGTTGGGTGCCCTGTTCATC
GGTGTGGCTGTGGCCCCAGCTAACGACATCTACAACGAGCGCGAGCTGCTGAACAGCATGGGCATCAGCC
AGCCCACCGTCGTATTCGTGAGCAAGAAAGGGCTGCAAAAGATCCTCAACGTGCAAAAGAAGCTACCGAT
CATACAAAAGATCATCATCATGGATAGCAAGACCGACTACCAGGGCTTCCAAAGCATGTACACCTTCGTG
ACTTCCCATTTGCCACCCGGCTTCAACGAGTACGACTTCGTGCCCGAGAGCTTCGACCGGGACAAAACCA
TCGCCCTGATCATGAACAGTAGTGGCAGTACCGGATTGCCCAAGGGCGTAGCCCTACCGCACCGCACCGC
TTGTGTCCGATTCAGTCATGCCCGCGACCCCATCTTCGGCAACCAGATCATCCCCGACACCGCTATCCTC
AGCGTGGTGCCATTTCACCACGGCTTCGGCATGTTCACCACGCTGGGCTACTTGATCTGCGGCTTTCGGG
TCGTGCTCATGTACCGCTTCGAGGAGGAGCTATTCTTGCGCAGCTTGCAAGACTATAAGATTCAATCTGC
CCTGCTGGTGCCCAC
